Addgene plasmid #232491: pBEL2472
Purpose: Genetic complementation plasmid of LetA(Δ2-24) with LetB
Depositing lab: Gira Bhabha & Damian Ekiert. Depositing organization: Johns Hopkins University and School of Medicine. Publication: LetA defines a structurally distinct transporter family. Santarossa CC, Li Y, Yousef S, Hasdemir HS, Rodriguez CC, Haase MAB, Baek M, Coudray N, Pavek JG, Focke KN, Silverberg AL, Bautista C, Yeh JT, Marty MT, Baker D, Tajkhorshid E, Ekiert DC, Bhabha G. Nature. 2026 Jan 21. doi: 10.1038/s41586-025-09990-0. PubMed 41565823.
Backbone
  Vector backbone: pET17b
  Vector type: Bacterial Expression
Growth in bacteria
  Bacterial resistance: Ampicillin, 100 μg/mL
  Growth temperature: 37°C
  Growth strain: DH5alpha
  Copy number: Low Copy
Gene/Insert
  Gene/Insert name: YebST (alt name: LetAB)
  Species: E. coli
  Mutation: LetA Δ2-24
  Entrez Gene: letA (a.k.a. b1833, ECK1832, yebS); letB (a.k.a. b1834, ECK1833, yebT)
  Promoter: T7
  Cloning method: Gibson Cloning
Terms and licenses: Academic/Nonprofit Terms; Industry Terms: Not Available to Industry
Depositor comments: Please visit https://doi.org/10.1101/2025.03.21.644421 for bioRxiv preprint.
How to cite: pBEL2472 was a gift from Gira Bhabha & Damian Ekiert (Addgene plasmid # 232491 ; http://n2t.net/addgene:232491 ; RRID:Addgene_232491)
