[The description below was written by a language model from this plasmid's Addgene catalogue record and pLannotate feature annotations shown in this document.]
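Description:
pBEL2472 is a bacterial expression plasmid built on the pET17b backbone, about 7.0 kb in the sequenced record, that carries the Escherichia coli letAB (yebST) operon with an N-terminal truncation of LetA. It is propagated in E. coli through a ColE1/pMB1-type origin. The backbone also has the pBR322 bom region and the rop gene, which restrains copy number and fits the catalogue's "low copy" designation. Selection is by ampicillin, through a β-lactamase gene under its own bla promoter. A small predicted open reading frame annotated near the end of the backbone appears to be residual vector sequence with no stated role.

The payload sits between a T7 promoter with the phage T7 gene 10 ribosome binding site and a T7 terminator. The first coding region is annotated as a fragment of yebS (LetA), matching the recorded Δ2-24 mutation that removes residues 2 to 24. It is followed by full-length yebT (LetB). The two reading frames overlap slightly in the feature table, which suggests that the native operon arrangement was kept. A short fragment matching a T7 gene 10-derived tag lies downstream of letB, before the terminator; it is probably leftover vector sequence, and the record lists no tags on either protein.

LetA and LetB are annotated as components of a transport pathway that contributes to membrane integrity, and LetB may span the periplasm. The stated purpose is genetic complementation: the plasmid supplies truncated LetA together with LetB, presumably to test whether the LetA N-terminal segment is needed for function. The record does not describe the host strain or the phenotype assayed.
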