Features (pLannotate 1.2.2; 12 found; start..end, strand, type, name):
     62..80      +  promoter       T7 promoter: promoter for bacteriophage T7 RNA polymerase
    112..134     +  RBS            RBS: efficient ribosome binding site from bacteriophage T7 gene 10 (Olins and Rangwala, 1989)
    145..1353    +  CDS            yebS (fragment): YEBS_ECOLI - Experimental evidence at protein level: Swiss-Prot protein existence level 1. Component of a transport pathway that contributes to membrane integrity. From Escherichia coli (strain K12).
   1325..3955    +  CDS            yebT: YEBT_ECOLI - Experimental evidence at protein level: Swiss-Prot protein existence level 1. Component of a transport pathway that contributes to membrane integrity (PubMed:27795327). May directly span the intermembrane space, facilitating the transport of substrates across the periplasm (Probable). From Escherichia coli (strain K12).
   3980..4029    +  CDS            SET1 (fragment): solubility-enhancement tag derived from T7 phage gene 10B
   4037..4084    +  terminator     T7 terminator: transcription terminator for bacteriophage T7 RNA polymerase
   4215..4319    +  promoter       AmpR promoter: bla
   4320..5180    +  CDS            AmpR: β-lactamase; bla; confers resistance to ampicillin, carbenicillin, and related antibiotics
   5351..5939    +  rep_origin     ori: high-copy-number ColE1/pMB1/pBR322/pUC origin of replication
   6125..6264    -  misc_feature   bom: basis of mobility region from pBR322
   6366..6557    -  CDS            rop: Rop protein, which maintains plasmids at low copy number; rop
   6574..6954    +  CDS            YPB1_ECOLX: Protein predicted: Swiss-Prot protein existence level 4. From Escherichia coli.
>Addgene plasmid #232491 | pBEL2472 | addgene full sequence | sequence record 464815 | Addgene NGS Result
CACGATCATGCGCACCCGTGGCCAGGACCCAACGCTGCCCGAGATCTCGATCCCGCGAAATTAATACGAC
TCACTATAGGGAGACCACAACGGTTTCCCTCTAGAAATAATTTTGTTTAACTTTAAGAAGGAGATATACA
TATGCGTGGTGATTACCAACGTTGCCCGCAATGTGACATGCTGTTTAGCCTGCCCGAGATAAATTCTCAT
CAAAGTGCCTATTGTCCGCGCTGTCAGGCAAAAATTCGTGACGGGCGCGACTGGTCGCTAACGCGCCTGG
CGGCAATGGCCTTCACCATGCTGTTGCTTATGCCGTTTGCCTGGGGCGAACCGCTGTTGCATATCTGGCT
GTTAGGCATTCGTATTGACGCCAACGTTATGCAAGGCATCTGGCAAATGACCAAACAGGGCGATGCGATA
ACGGGGTCGATGGTCTTTTTCTGCGTTATTGGTGCCCCGCTCATTCTGGTGACCTCCATAGCTTATTTAT
GGTTTGGTAACCGACTGGGAATGAATTTACGTCCGGTACTGCTGATGCTTGAGCGACTTAAAGAGTGGGT
AATGCTCGATATCTACCTGGTCGGCATTGGCGTTGCTTCTATAAAGGTACAGGATTATGCCCATATCCAG
GCTGGTGTCGGCTTGTTCTCTTTTGTGGCGTTGGTGATTTTAACGACGGTGACGTTGTCACATCTTAATG
TCGAAGAACTGTGGGAGCGATTTTATCCGCAGCGCCCCGCTACGCGTAGGGACGAGAAACTTCGTGTCTG
CCTAGGGTGCCATTTTACCGGCTATCCAGATCAGCGTGGTCGCTGCCCGCGTTGCCATATCCCGCTACGC
CTGCGTCGCCGTCATAGTCTGCAAAAATGCTGGGCGGCGCTGTTAGCGTCAATCGTTTTATTGTTACCTG
CCAACCTGTTGCCTATTTCTATCATTTATCTGAACGGAGGACGGCAGGAAGATACAATTCTTTCCGGAAT
TATGTCGCTGGCAAGTAGCAACATTGCGGTTGCAGGAATCGTGTTTATCGCCAGTATTCTGGTCCCGTTT
ACTAAAGTGATCGTCATGTTCACTTTACTGTTGAGCATTCATTTTAAATGCCAGCAAGGTTTACGCACAC
GCATTCTGTTACTGCGGATGGTGACCTGGATTGGTCGCTGGTCGATGCTCGACCTGTTTGTCATATCTTT
AACCATGTCGCTGATTAATCGCGATCAGATCCTCGCTTTTACTATGGGACCGGCTGCGTTTTATTTCGGC
GCAGCGGTAATTTTGACTATTCTTGCTGTGGAATGGCTGGACAGCCGCTTACTTTGGGATGCACATGAGT
CAGGAAACGCCCGCTTCGACGACTGAAGCGCAGATTAAAAATAAACGCCGTATCTCACCTTTCTGGCTGC
TGCCGTTCATCGCGCTAATGATTGCCAGTTGGCTGATTTGGGACAGTTATCAGGACCGGGGTAATACCGT
CACCATCGACTTTATGTCGGCGGATGGTATTGTTCCAGGCCGTACGCCTGTTCGTTATCAGGGCGTTGAA
GTCGGAACAGTGCAGGACATCAGCCTCAGCGACGATCTTCGTAAGATTGAAGTCAAGGTCAGCATCAAGT
CCGATATGAAAGATGCGCTGCGCGAAGAGACTCAGTTCTGGCTGGTGACGCCAAAAGCATCGTTGGCAGG
TGTCTCCGGGCTGGACGCCCTCGTCGGTGGGAACTATATCGGCATGATGCCCGGGAAAGGTAAAGAGCAG
GATCACTTTGTCGCACTCGATACCCAACCGAAATATCGGCTGGACAATGGCGATCTGATGATCCACCTGC
AAGCCCCCGATCTCGGTTCGCTGAACAGCGGTTCATTGGTCTATTTCCGCAAGATCCCGGTGGGAAAAGT
CTACGACTATGCCATCAATCCCAACAAGCAAGGCGTGGTGATTGATGTCCTGATCGAGCGGCGTTTTACC
GATCTGGTGAAAAAAGGTAGCCGTTTCTGGAACGTTTCCGGCGTTGATGCCAACGTCAGTATCAGTGGCG
CGAAGGTGAAACTGGAAAGCTTGGCGGCACTGGTTAACGGTGCGATTGCCTTCGATTCACCAGAAGAGTC
GAAACCTGCCGAGGCGGAAGATACCTTTGGTCTGTATGAAGATCTGGCCCACAGCCAGCGTGGCGTAATA
ATAAAACTGGAACTGCCGAGTGGGGCCGGATTAACCGCCGACTCGACGCCGTTAATGTATCAGGGGCTGG
AAGTCGGACAGCTGACTAAACTGGATTTAAATCCTGGTGGTAAAGTCACAGGGGAAATGACCGTTGATCC
CAGCGTCGTTACCCTGCTTCGTGAAAATACCCGCATCGAATTACGCAACCCGAAATTATCCCTTAGCGAT
GCTAATCTCAGCGCCCTGCTGACCGGCAAAACCTTCGAGCTGGTGCCCGGCGATGGCGAGCCACGCAAAG
AATTCGTTGTTGTGCCAGGCGAAAAAGCACTGCTGCATGAACCTGATGTTCTGACGCTGACCCTGACCGC
GCCGGAAAGTTACGGTATTGATGCGGGTCAGCCGCTCATTCTTCACGGCGTGCAGGTAGGCCAGGTTATC
GATCGTAAACTCACCAGCAAAGGCGTCACCTTTACCGTCGCCATCGAGCCTCAGCATCGCGAACTGGTAA
AAGGCGATAGCAAATTTGTCGTCAACAGCCGTGTCGATGTGAAGGTGGGGCTGGATGGCGTTGAGTTTCT
CGGTGCCAGCGCCTCAGAATGGATCAATGGCGGGATCCGTATTCTGCCGGGCGATAAAGGTGAGATGAAA
GCCAGCTATCCACTGTATGCCAATTTGGAAAAAGCGCTGGAGAACAGCCTTAGCGATTTACCCACCACAA
CCGTGAGTTTGAGTGCAGAGACGCTGCCGGATGTGCAGGCAGGATCGGTAGTGCTGTACCGTAAATTTGA
AGTTGGTGAAGTGATTACCGTGCGTCCGCGAGCTAACGCGTTTGACATCGATCTGCATATTAAGCCGGAG
TATCGCAACCTTCTGACCAGCAATAGCGTGTTCTGGGCAGAAGGCGGGGCGAAAGTTCAGCTGAATGGTA
GTGGTCTGACCGTACAGGCATCCCCGCTCTCCAGAGCTCTAAAGGGAGCCATTAGCTTCGACAACCTCAG
CGGTGCCAGCGCCAGTCAGCGTAAAGGCGATAAGCGTATTCTGTATGCTTCCGAAACAGCGGCCCGTGCG
GTTGGCGGGCAGATTACGCTTCACGCTTTCGATGCCGGAAAACTGGCGGTCGGGATGCCAATTCGCTATC
TCGGTATTGACATCGGGCAAATCCAGACGCTGGATCTGATTACCGCACGCAATGAAGTACAGGCAAAGGC
GGTACTTTACCCGGAATATGTCCAGACCTTTGCTCGCGGTGGTACGCGCTTCTCAGTGGTCACACCGCAA
ATTTCGGCAGCTGGCGTTGAGCATCTTGATACTATCCTCCAGCCGTATATCAACGTCGAACCAGGCCGGG
GCAATCCTCGCCGCGACTTTGAATTACAAGAGGCCACCATTACTGATTCGCGGTACCTGGATGGCTTAAG
CATTATTGTTGAAGCGCCGGAAGCCGGTTCGTTAGGCATCGGTACGCCTGTGCTGTTCCGTGGTCTGGAA
GTCGGTACGGTTACAGGAATGACGCTGGGGACATTGTCAGATCGCGTGATGATTGCGATGCGCATCAGTA
AACGCTATCAACACCTGGTGCGTAACAATTCCGTCTTCTGGTTGGCATCGGGTTACAGTCTGGACTTTGG
TCTGACGGGCGGCGTAGTGAAAACCGGCACCTTTAACCAGTTTATCCGTGGCGGCATCGCCTTCGCCACG
CCTCCGGGTACGCCACTGGCACCGAAAGCCCAGGAAGGCAAACACTTCCTGTTGCAGGAAAGTGAACCGA
AAGAGTGGCGTGAATGGGGAACTGCGCTTCCCAAATAATGCCCACCTCGAGCAGATCCGGCTGCTAACAA
AGCCCGAAAGGAAGCTGAGTTGGCTGCTGCCACCGCTGAGCAATAACTAGCATAACCCCTTGGGGCCTCT
AAACGGGTCTTGAGGGGTTTTTTGCTGAAAGGAGGAACTATATCCGGATAATTCTTGAAGACGAAAGGGC
CTCGTGATACGCCTATTTTTATAGGTTAATGTCATGATAATAATGGTTTCTTAGACGTCAGGTGGCACTT
TTCGGGGAAATGTGCGCGGAACCCCTATTTGTTTATTTTTCTAAATACATTCAAATATGTATCCGCTCAT
GAGACAATAACCCTGATAAATGCTTCAATAATATTGAAAAAGGAAGAGTATGAGTATTCAACATTTCCGT
GTCGCCCTTATTCCCTTTTTTGCGGCATTTTGCCTTCCTGTTTTTGCTCACCCAGAAACGCTGGTGAAAG
TAAAAGATGCTGAAGATCAGTTGGGTGCACGAGTGGGTTACATCGAACTGGATCTCAACAGCGGTAAGAT
CCTTGAGAGTTTTCGCCCCGAAGAACGTTTTCCAATGATGAGCACTTTTAAAGTTCTGCTATGTGGCGCG
GTATTATCCCGTGTTGACGCCGGGCAAGAGCAACTCGGTCGCCGCATACACTATTCTCAGAATGACTTGG
TTGAGTACTCACCAGTCACAGAAAAGCATCTTACGGATGGCATGACAGTAAGAGAATTATGCAGTGCTGC
CATAACCATGAGTGATAACACTGCGGCCAACTTACTTCTGACAACGATCGGAGGACCGAAGGAGCTAACC
GCTTTTTTGCACAACATGGGGGATCATGTAACTCGCCTTGATCGTTGGGAACCGGAGCTGAATGAAGCCA
TACCAAACGACGAGCGTGACACCACGATGCCTGCAGCAATGGCAACAACGTTGCGCAAACTATTAACTGG
CGAACTACTTACTCTAGCTTCCCGGCAACAATTAATAGACTGGATGGAGGCGGATAAAGTTGCAGGACCA
CTTCTGCGCTCGGCCCTTCCGGCTGGCTGGTTTATTGCTGATAAATCTGGAGCCGGTGAGCGTGGGTCTC
GCGGTATCATTGCAGCACTGGGGCCAGATGGTAAGCCCTCCCGTATCGTAGTTATCTACACGACGGGGAG
TCAGGCAACTATGGATGAACGAAATAGACAGATCGCTGAGATAGGTGCCTCACTGATTAAGCATTGGTAA
CTGTCAGACCAAGTTTACTCATATATACTTTAGATTGATTTAAAACTTCATTTTTAATTTAAAAGGATCT
AGGTGAAGATCCTTTTTGATAATCTCATGACCAAAATCCCTTAACGTGAGTTTTCGTTCCACTGAGCGTC
AGACCCCGTAGAAAAGATCAAAGGATCTTCTTGAGATCCTTTTTTTCTGCGCGTAATCTGCTGCTTGCAA
ACAAAAAAACCACCGCTACCAGCGGTGGTTTGTTTGCCGGATCAAGAGCTACCAACTCTTTTTCCGAAGG
TAACTGGCTTCAGCAGAGCGCAGATACCAAATACTGTCCTTCTAGTGTAGCCGTAGTTAGGCCACCACTT
CAAGAACTCTGTAGCACCGCCTACATACCTCGCTCTGCTAATCCTGTTACCAGTGGCTGCTGCCAGTGGC
GATAAGTCGTGTCTTACCGGGTTGGACTCAAGACGATAGTTACCGGATAAGGCGCAGCGGTCGGGCTGAA
CGGGGGGTTCGTGCACACAGCCCAGCTTGGAGCGAACGACCTACACCGAACTGAGATACCTACAGCGTGA
GCTATGAGAAAGCGCCACGCTTCCCGAAGGGAGAAAGGCGGACAGGTATCCGGTAAGCGGCAGGGTCGGA
ACAGGAGAGCGCACGAGGGAGCTTCCAGGGGGAAACGCCTGGTATCTTTATAGTCCTGTCGGGTTTCGCC
ACCTCTGACTTGAGCGTCGATTTTTGTGATGCTCGTCAGGGGGGCGGAGCCTATGGAAAAACGCCAGCAA
CGCGGCCTTTTTACGGTTCCTGGCCTTTTGCTGGCCTTTTGCTCACATGTTCTTTCCTGCGTTATCCCCT
GATTCTGTGGATAACCGTATTACCGCCTTTGAGTGAGCTGATACCGCTCGCCGCAGCCGAACGACCGAGC
GCAGCGAGTCAGTGAGCGAGGAAGCGGAAGAGCGCCTGATGCGGTATTTTCTCCTTACGCATCTGTGCGG
TATTTCACACCGCAATGGTGCACTCTCAGTACAATCTGCTCTGATGCCGCATAGTTAAGCCAGTATACAC
TCCGCTATCGCTACGTGACTGGGTCATGGCTGCGCCCCGACACCCGCCAACACCCGCTGACGCGCCCTGA
CGGGCTTGTCTGCTCCCGGCATCCGCTTACAGACAAGCTGTGACCGTCTCCGGGAGCTGCATGTGTCAGA
GGTTTTCACCGTCATCACCGAAACGCGCGAGGCAGCTGCGGTAAAGCTCATCAGCGTGGTCGTGAAGCGA
TTCACAGATGTCTGCCTGTTCATCCGCGTCCAGCTCGTTGAGTTTCTCCAGAAGCGTTAATGTCTGGCTT
CTGATAAAGCGGGCCATGTTAAGGGCGGTTTTTTCCTGTTTGGTCACTGATGCCTCCGTGTAAGGGGGAT
TTCTGTTCATGGGGGTAATGATACCGATGAAACGAGAGAGGATGCTCACGATACGGGTTACTGATGATGA
ACATGCCCGGTTACTGGAACGTTGTGAGGGTAAACAACTGGCGGTATGGATGCGGCGGGACCAGAGAAAA
ATCACTCAGGGTCAATGCCAGCGCTTCGTTAATACAGATGTAGGTGTTCCACAGGGTAGCCAGCAGCATC
CTGCGATGCAGATCCGGAACATAATGGTGCAGGGCGCTGACTTCCGCGTTTCCAGACTTTACGAAACACG
GAAACCGAAGACCATTCATGTTGTTGCTCAGGTCGCAGACGTTTTGCAGCAGCAGTCGCTTCACGTTCGC
TCGCGTATCGGTGATTCATTCTGCTAACCAGTAAGGCAACCCCGCCAGCCTAGCCGGGTCCTCAACGACA
GGAG
